>Addgene plasmid #99477 | pAP574-1 | addgene full sequence | sequence record 204755 | Addgene NGS Result
GGCTTAACTATGCGGCATCAGAGCAGATTGTACTGAGAGTGCACCATATGCGGTGTGAAATACCGCACAG
ATGCGTAAGGAGAAAATACCGCATCAGGCGCCATTCGCCATTCAGGCTGCGCAACTGTTGGGAAGGGCGA
TCGGTGCGGGCCTCTTCGCTATTACGCCAGCTGGCGAAAGGGGGATGTGCTGCAAGGCGATTAAGTTGGG
TAACGCCAGGGTTTTCCCAGTCACGACGTTGTAAAACGACGGCCAGTGAATTCGAGCTCGGTACCCGGGG
ATCGACTACAAAGACCATGACGGTGATTATAAAGATCATGATATCGATTACAAGGATGACGATGACAAGG
TGAGCAAGGGCGAGGAGCTGTTCACCGGGGTGGTGCCCATACTGGTCGAGCTGGACGGCGACGTAAACGG
CCACAAGTTCAGTGTGTCCGGCGAGGGCGAGGGCGATGCCACCTACGGCAAGCTAACCCTGAAGTTCATC
TGCACCACCGGCAAGCTGCCCGTGCCCTGGCCCACGCTCGTGACCACCTTCGGCTACGGCGTGCAGTGCT
TCGCCCGCTACCCCGACCACATGCGCCAGCACGACTTCTTCAAGTCCGCCATGCCCGAAGGCTATGTCCA
GGAGCGCACCATCTTCTTCAAGGACGACGGCAACTACAAGACCCGCGCCGAGGTGAAGTTCGAGGGCGAC
ACCCTAGTGAACCGCATCGAGCTGAAGGGCATCGACTTCAAGGAGGACGGCAACATCCTGGGGCACAAGC
TGGAGTACAACTATAACAGCCACAACGTCTATATCATGGCCGACAAGCAGAAGAACGGCATAAAGGTGAA
CTTCAAGATCCGCCACAACATCGAGGACGGGAGCGTGCAGCTCGCCGACCACTACCAGCAGAACACCCCC
ATCGGCGACGGCCCCGTGCTGCTGCCCGACAACCACTACCTGAGCTACCAGTCCGCCCTAAGCAAAGACC
CCAACGAGAAGCGCGATCACATGGTCCTGCTGGAGTTCGTGACCGCCGCCGGGATCACTCTCGGCATGGA
CGAGCTGTACAAGGAACAAAAACTGATATCAGAAGAGGATCTGGATCCTCTAGAGTCGACCTGCAGGCAT
GCAAGCTTGGCGTAATCATGGTCATAGCTGTTTCCTGTGTGAAATTGTTATCCGCTCACAATTCCACACA
ACATACGAGCCGGAAGCATAAAGTGTAAAGCCTGGGGTGCCTAATGAGTGAGCTAACTCACATTAATTGC
GTTGCGCTCACTGCCCGCTTTCCAGTCGGGAAACCTGTCGTGCCAGCTGCATTAATGAATCGGCCAACGC
GCGGGGAGAGGCGGTTTGCGTATTGGGCGCTCTTCCGCTTCCTCGCTCACTGACTCGCTGCGCTCGGTCG
TTCGGCTGCGGCGAGCGGTATCAGCTCACTCAAAGGCGGTAATACGGTTATCCACAGAATCAGGGGATAA
CGCAGGAAAGAACATGTGAGCAAAAGGCCAGCAAAAGGCCAGGAACCGTAAAAAGGCCGCGTTGCTGGCG
TTTTTCCATAGGCTCCGCCCCCCTGACGAGCATCACAAAAATCGACGCTCAAGTCAGAGGTGGCGAAACC
CGACAGGACTATAAAGATACCAGGCGTTTCCCCCTGGAAGCTCCCTCGTGCGCTCTCCTGTTCCGACCCT
GCCGCTTACCGGATACCTGTCCGCCTTTCTCCCTTCGGGAAGCGTGGCGCTTTCTCATAGCTCACGCTGT
AGGTATCTCAGTTCGGTGTAGGTCGTTCGCTCCAAGCTGGGCTGTGTGCACGAACCCCCCGTTCAGCCCG
ACCGCTGCGCCTTATCCGGTAACTATCGTCTTGAGTCCAACCCGGTAAGACACGACTTATCGCCACTGGC
AGCAGCCACTGGTAACAGGATTAGCAGAGCGAGGTATGTAGGCGGTGCTACAGAGTTCTTGAAGTGGTGG
CCTAACTACGGCTACACTAGAAGAACAGTATTTGGTATCTGCGCTCTGCTGAAGCCAGTTACCTTCGGAA
AAAGAGTTGGTAGCTCTTGATCCGGCAAACAAACCACCGCTGGTAGCGGTGGTTTTTTTGTTTGCAAGCA
GCAGATTACGCGCAGAAAAAAAGGATCTCAAGAAGATCCTTTGATCTTTTCTACGGGGTCTGACGCTCAG
TGGAACGAAAACTCACGTTAAGGGATTTTGGTCATGAGATTATCAAAAAGGATCTTCACCTAGATCCTTT
TAAATTAAAAATGAAGTTTTAAATCAATCTAAAGTATATATGAGTAAACTTGGTCTGACAGTTACCAATG
CTTAATCAGTGAGGCACCTATCTCAGCGATCTGTCTATTTCGTTCATCCATAGTTGCCTGACTCCCCGTC
GTGTAGATAACTACGATACGGGAGGGCTTACCATCTGGCCCCAGTGCTGCAATGATACCGCGAGACCCAC
GCTCACCGGCTCCAGATTTATCAGCAATAAACCAGCCAGCCGGAAGGGCCGAGCGCAGAAGTGGTCCTGC
AACTTTATCCGCCTCCATCCAGTCTATTAATTGTTGCCGGGAAGCTAGAGTAAGTAGTTCGCCAGTTAAT
AGTTTGCGCAACGTTGTTGCCATTGCTACAGGCATCGTGGTGTCACGCTCGTCGTTTGGTATGGCTTCAT
TCAGCTCCGGTTCCCAACGATCAAGGCGAGTTACATGATCCCCCATGTTGTGCAAAAAAGCGGTTAGCTC
CTTCGGTCCTCCGATCGTTGTCAGAAGTAAGTTGGCCGCAGTGTTATCACTCATGGTTATGGCAGCACTG
CATAATTCTCTTACTGTCATGCCATCCGTAAGATGCTTTTCTGTGACTGGTGAGTACTCAACCAAGTCAT
TCTGAGAATAGTGTATGCGGCGACCGAGTTGCTCTTGCCCGGCGTCAATACGGGATAATACCGCGCCACA
TAGCAGAACTTTAAAAGTGCTCATCATTGGAAAACGTTCTTCGGGGCGAAAACTCTCAAGGATCTTACCG
CTGTTGAGATCCAGTTCGATGTAACCCACTCGTGCACCCAACTGATCTTCAGCATCTTTTACTTTCACCA
GCGTTTCTGGGTGAGCAAAAACAGGAAGGCAAAATGCCGCAAAAAAGGGAATAAGGGCGACACGGAAATG
TTGAATACTCATACTCTTCCTTTTTCAATATTATTGAAGCATTTATCAGGGTTATTGTCTCATGAGCGGA
TACATATTTGAATGTATTTAGAAAAATAAACAAATAGGGGTTCCGCGCACATTTCCCCGAAAAGTGCCAC
CTGACGTCTAAGAAACCATTATTATCATGACATTAACCTATAAAAATAGGCGTATCACGAGGCCCTTTCG
TCTCGCGCGTTTCGGTGATGACGGTGAAAACCTCTGACACATGCAGCTCCCGGAGACGGTCACAGCTTGT
CTGTAAGCGGATGCCGGGAGCAGACAAGCCCGTCAGGGCGCGTCAGCGGGTGTTGGCGGGTGTCGGGGCT
Features (pLannotate 1.2.2; 13 found; start..end, strand, type, name):
    104..261     -  CDS            lacZα (fragment): LacZα fragment of β-galactosidase; lacZ fragment
    284..349     +  CDS            3xFLAG: three tandem FLAG® epitope tags, followed by an enterokinase cleavage site
    350..1063    +  CDS            EYFP: EYFP is a basic (constitutively fluorescent) green/yellow fluorescent protein published in 1996, derived from Aequorea victoria. It is reported to be a very rapidly-maturing weak dimer with high acid sensitivity.
   1093..1128    +  misc_feature   MCS (fragment): pUC18/19 multiple cloning site
   1165..1181    -  protein_bind   lac operator: The lac repressor binds to the lac operator to inhibit transcription in E. coli. This inhibition can be relieved by adding lactose or isopropyl-β-D-thiogalactopyranoside (IPTG). lac repressor encoded by lacI
   1189..1219    -  promoter       lac promoter: promoter for the E. coli lac operon
   1234..1255    -  protein_bind   CAP binding site: CAP binding activates transcription in the presence of cAMP. E. coli catabolite activator protein
   1268..1360    -  CDS            lacI (fragment): lac repressor; lacI; The lac repressor binds to the lac operator to inhibit transcription in E. coli. This inhibition can be relieved by adding lactose or isopropyl-β-D-thiogalactopyranoside (IPTG).
   1543..2131    -  rep_origin     ori: high-copy-number ColE1/pMB1/pBR322/pUC origin of replication
   2302..3162    -  CDS            AmpR: β-lactamase; bla; confers resistance to ampicillin, carbenicillin, and related antibiotics
   3163..3267    -  promoter       AmpR promoter: bla
   3362..3397    +  CDS            rop (fragment): Rop protein, which maintains plasmids at low copy number; rop
   3499..98      +  misc_feature   bom (fragment) (across the origin): basis of mobility region from pBR322
