[The description below was written by a language model from this plasmid's Addgene catalogue record and pLannotate feature annotations shown in this document.]
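Description:
pAP574-1 is a small (about 3.5 kb) pUC19-based cloning plasmid that stores a tag cassette, 3xFLAG::Topaz::Myc, for use in C. elegans genome engineering. It is maintained in E. coli through the high-copy ColE1/pUC origin and selected with ampicillin via the β-lactamase gene and its native promoter. The remaining annotated backbone elements (lac promoter, lac operator, CAP binding site, and fragments of lacI, rop and bom) are standard pUC remnants rather than functional parts of the design.

The insert sits in the pUC multiple cloning site, interrupting lacZα, and was introduced by ligation-independent cloning; it is flanked by the standard M13 forward and reverse primer sites. The feature table shows a 3xFLAG epitope directly followed by a roughly 714 bp fluorescent protein coding sequence that the annotation software labels as EYFP, consistent with Topaz being a yellow Aequorea victoria GFP variant. The Myc tag named in the catalogue entry is not separately annotated, but a short unannotated gap between the end of the fluorescent protein and the MCS fragment could accommodate it. The cassette is oriented opposite to the lac promoter, and no eukaryotic promoter, 3' UTR or homology arms are annotated, so despite the "bacterial expression" classification the plasmid appears to serve as a sequence source, not an expression vector.

Given the associated work on CRISPR-Cas9 editing with linear repair templates in C. elegans, the likely use is as a PCR template, amplifying the tag cassette with primers that add short homology arms so that endogenous loci can be tagged with a fluorescent protein flanked by two epitopes. The record does not state this workflow explicitly.
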