Addgene plasmid #99477: pAP574-1
Purpose: 3XFlag::Topaz::Myc
Depositing lab: Geraldine Seydoux. Depositing organization: Johns Hopkins University and School of Medicine. Publication: Precision genome editing using CRISPR-Cas9 and linear repair templates in C. elegans. Paix A, Folkmann A, Seydoux G. Methods. 2017 May 15;121-122:86-93. doi: 10.1016/j.ymeth.2017.03.023. Epub 2017 Apr 7. PubMed 28392263.
Backbone
  Vector backbone: pUC19
  Vector type: Bacterial Expression
Growth in bacteria
  Bacterial resistance: Ampicillin, 100 μg/mL
  Growth temperature: 37°C
  Growth strain: DH5alpha
  Copy number: High Copy
Gene/Insert
  Gene/Insert name: 3XFlag::Topaz::Myc
  Species: C. elegans (nematode)
  Cloning method: Ligation Independent Cloning
  Sequencing primers: 5′ M13pUC-Fwd; 3′ M13pUC-Rev
Terms and licenses: Academic/Nonprofit Terms; Industry Terms: Not Available to Industry
How to cite: pAP574-1 was a gift from Geraldine Seydoux (Addgene plasmid # 99477 ; http://n2t.net/addgene:99477 ; RRID:Addgene_99477)
