>Addgene plasmid #99477 | pAP574-1 | depositor partial sequence | sequence record 182239 | Insert + 15bp up/downstream in Plasmid. See for details the File S1 from Paix et al, Methods 2017
CGGTACCCGGGGATCGACTACAAAGACCATGACGGTGATTATAAAGATCATGATATCGATTACAAGGATG
ACGATGACAAGGTGAGCAAGGGCGAGGAGCTGTTCACCGGGGTGGTGCCCATACTGGTCGAGCTGGACGG
CGACGTAAACGGCCACAAGTTCAGTGTGTCCGGCGAGGGCGAGGGCGATGCCACCTACGGCAAGCTAACC
CTGAAGTTCATCTGCACCACCGGCAAGCTGCCCGTGCCCTGGCCCACGCTCGTGACCACCTTCGGCTACG
GCGTGCAGTGCTTCGCCCGCTACCCCGACCACATGCGCCAGCACGACTTCTTCAAGTCCGCCATGCCCGA
AGGCTATGTCCAGGAGCGCACCATCTTCTTCAAGGACGACGGCAACTACAAGACCCGCGCCGAGGTGAAG
TTCGAGGGCGACACCCTAGTGAACCGCATCGAGCTGAAGGGCATCGACTTCAAGGAGGACGGCAACATCC
TGGGGCACAAGCTGGAGTACAACTATAACAGCCACAACGTCTATATCATGGCCGACAAGCAGAAGAACGG
CATAAAGGTGAACTTCAAGATCCGCCACAACATCGAGGACGGGAGCGTGCAGCTCGCCGACCACTACCAG
CAGAACACCCCCATCGGCGACGGCCCCGTGCTGCTGCCCGACAACCACTACCTGAGCTACCAGTCCGCCC
TAAGCAAAGACCCCAACGAGAAGCGCGATCACATGGTCCTGCTGGAGTTCGTGACCGCCGCCGGGATCAC
TCTCGGCATGGACGAGCTGTACAAGGAACAAAAACTGATATCAGAAGAGGATCTGGATCCTCTAGAGTCG
